Addgene plasmid #236250: pLV-Hygro-TRE>{MCS}:T2A:EGFP
Purpose: (Empty Backbone) Hygromycin selected lentiviral vector with MCS for tetracycline-inducible gene, for use with dual-inducible CymR-CuO system
Depositing lab: Genevieve Kendall. Depositing organization: Research Institute at Nationwide Children's Hospital. Publication: New dual inducible cellular model to investigate temporal control of oncogenic cooperating genes. Kent MR, Jay AN, Kendall GC. Sci Rep. 2024 Sep 5;14(1):20773. doi: 10.1038/s41598-024-71227-3. PubMed 39237585.
Backbone
  Vector backbone: Mammalian Tet Inducible Gene Expression Lentiviral Vector
  Backbone manufacturer: VectorBuilder
  Backbone size (bp): 6700
  Modifications to backbone: Added the coding sequence for a multicloning site with no stop codon directly downstream of the TRE sequence, linked to EGFP with a T2A sequence; added a hygromycin resistance gene for antibiotic selection
  Vector type: Mammalian Expression, Lentiviral
  Promoter: TRE
  Selectable markers: Hygromycin
Growth in bacteria
  Bacterial resistance: Ampicillin, 100 μg/mL
  Growth temperature: 37°C
  Growth strain: NEB Stable
  Copy number: High Copy
Gene/Insert
  Cloning method: Gene Synthesis
Resource information
  A portion of this plasmid was derived from a plasmid made by: VectorBuilder
Terms and licenses: Academic/Nonprofit Terms; Industry Terms: Not Available to Industry
How to cite: pLV-Hygro-TRE>{MCS}:T2A:EGFP was a gift from Genevieve Kendall (Addgene plasmid # 236250 ; http://n2t.net/addgene:236250 ; RRID:Addgene_236250)
