[The description below was written by a language model from this plasmid's Addgene catalogue record and pLannotate feature annotations shown in this document.]
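Description:
pLV-Hygro-TRE>{MCS}:T2A:EGFP is an empty-backbone, third-generation-style self-inactivating HIV-1 lentiviral vector for tetracycline-inducible expression in mammalian cells, built on a commercial Tet-inducible lentiviral backbone. In bacteria it is maintained through a high-copy ColE1/pUC-type origin and selected with ampicillin (AmpR); an f1 ori, an SV40 ori and leftover lac/T7/T3 elements from the cloning backbone are also annotated. The sequenced record is about 9.1 kb, whereas the catalogue lists a backbone size of 6.7 kb, presumably reflecting the backbone before the added cassettes.

The viral genome is transcribed from an RSV promoter fused to a truncated 5' LTR. It carries the Ψ packaging signal with a gag fragment, the RRE for Rev-dependent nuclear export, the cPPT/CTS, a WPRE to enhance transcript expression, and a ΔU3 3' LTR followed by an SV40 poly(A) signal. The payload is a tetracycline response element with seven tetO repeats joined to a TRE3G-type minimal promoter, followed by a pBluescript-derived multiple cloning site lacking a stop codon, then T2A and EGFP. A gene cloned in frame into the MCS is therefore co-translated with EGFP and released as a separate polypeptide by 2A ribosome skipping, so green fluorescence reports induced expression. Gateway attB4, attB1 and attB2 sites flank the promoter and coding modules as remnants of assembly. Downstream, a mouse PGK promoter drives the hygromycin phosphotransferase gene for selection of transduced cells.

No Tet transactivator is annotated on this plasmid, so it must be provided separately. The vector is intended as the tetracycline-controlled arm of a dual-inducible system paired with a cumate-responsive CymR-CuO vector. That pairing allows independent temporal control of two genes, such as cooperating oncogenes.
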