Features (pLannotate 1.2.2; 33 found; start..end, strand, type, name):
      3..229     +  promoter       RSV promoter: Rous sarcoma virus enhancer/promoter
    230..410     +  LTR            5' LTR (truncated): truncated 5' long terminal repeat (LTR) from HIV-1
    457..582     +  misc_feature   HIV-1 Ψ: packaging signal of human immunodeficiency virus type 1
    566..929     +  CDS            HIV-1 gag (fragment): gag protein from human immunodeficiency virus 1; gag
   1075..1308    +  misc_feature   RRE: The Rev response element (RRE) of HIV-1 allows for Rev-dependent mRNA export from the nucleus to the cytoplasm.
   1685..1785    +  CDS            Rev (fragment): human immunodeficiency virus 1 (HIV-1) Rev protein; rev; enhances nuclear export of unspliced and incompletely spliced viral mRNAs
   1803..1920    +  misc_feature   cPPT/CTS: central polypurine tract and central termination sequence of HIV-1
   1938..1958    +  protein_bind   attB4: mutant version of attB; core recombination site for the Gateway® BP reaction BP Clonase™
   1983..2253    -  protein_bind   tetracycline response element: contains seven copies of the tetracycline operator tetO tetracycline repressor TetR
   2267..2312    +  promoter       TRE3GV promoter (fragment): 3rd-generation Tet-responsive promoter that can be activated by binding of Tet-On® 3G, optimized for retroviral and lentiviral vectors
   2383..2403    +  protein_bind   attB1: mutant version of attB; core recombination site for the Gateway® BP reaction BP Clonase™
   2413..2520    -  misc_feature   MCS: pBluescript multiple cloning site
   2530..2583    +  CDS            T2A: 2A peptide from Thosea asigna virus capsid protein Eukaryotic ribosomes fail to insert a peptide bond between the Gly and Pro residues, yielding separate polypeptides.
   2584..3303    +  CDS            EGFP: the original enhanced GFP (Yang et al., 1996) mammalian codon-optimized
   3304..3328    -  protein_bind   attB2: mutant version of attB; recombination site for the Gateway® BP reaction BP Clonase™
   3346..3934    +  misc_feature   WPRE: woodchuck hepatitis virus posttranscriptional regulatory element
   3965..4464    +  promoter       PGK promoter: mouse phosphoglycerate kinase 1 promoter
   4481..5503    +  CDS            hph: KHYB_ECOLX - Experimental evidence at protein level: Swiss-Prot protein existence level 1. The aminoglycoside phosphotransferases achieve inactivation of their antibiotic substrates by phosphorylation. Only phosphorylates hygromycin and closely related compounds such as demethyl analogs and destomycin. From Escherichia coli.
   5499..5576    +  CDS            nef (fragment): NEF_HV1Z2 - Experimental evidence at protein level: Swiss-Prot protein existence level 1. Extracellular Nef protein targets CD4(+) T-lymphocytes for apoptosis by interacting with CXCR4 surface receptors. From Human immunodeficiency virus type 1 group M subtype D (isolate Z2/CDC-Z34) (HIV-1).
   5578..5811    +  LTR            3' LTR (ΔU3): self-inactivating 3' long terminal repeat (LTR) from HIV-1
   5883..6004    +  polyA_signal   SV40 poly(A) signal: SV40 polyadenylation signal
   6044..6179    +  rep_origin     SV40 ori: SV40 origin of replication
   6200..6218    -  promoter       T7 promoter: promoter for bacteriophage T7 RNA polymerase
   6226..6381    +  CDS            lacZα (fragment): LacZα fragment of β-galactosidase; lacZ fragment
   6386..6814    +  rep_origin     f1 ori (sequence partly withheld): f1 bacteriophage origin of replication; arrow indicates direction of (+) strand synthesis
   6867..6971    +  promoter       AmpR promoter: bla
   6972..7832    +  CDS            AmpR: β-lactamase; bla; confers resistance to ampicillin, carbenicillin, and related antibiotics
   8003..8591    +  rep_origin     ori: high-copy-number ColE1/pMB1/pBR322/pUC origin of replication
   8774..8866    +  CDS            lacI (fragment): lac repressor; lacI; The lac repressor binds to the lac operator to inhibit transcription in E. coli. This inhibition can be relieved by adding lactose or isopropyl-β-D-thiogalactopyranoside (IPTG).
   8879..8900    +  protein_bind   CAP binding site: CAP binding activates transcription in the presence of cAMP. E. coli catabolite activator protein
   8915..8945    +  promoter       lac promoter: promoter for the E. coli lac operon
   8953..8969    +  protein_bind   lac operator: The lac repressor binds to the lac operator to inhibit transcription in E. coli. This inhibition can be relieved by adding lactose or isopropyl-β-D-thiogalactopyranoside (IPTG). lac repressor encoded by lacI
   9014..9032    +  promoter       T3 promoter: promoter for bacteriophage T3 RNA polymerase
>Addgene plasmid #236250 | pLV-Hygro-TRE>{MCS}:T2A:EGFP | addgene full sequence | sequence record 472605 | Addgene NGS Result
AATGTAGTCTTATGCAATACTCTTGTAGTCTTGCAACATGGTAACGATGAGTTAGCAACATGCCTTACAA
GGAGAGAAAAAGCACCGTGCATGCCGATTGGTGGAAGTAAGGTGGTACGATCGTGCCTTATTAGGAAGGC
AACAGACGGGTCTGACATGGATTGGACGAACCACTGAATTGCCGCATTGCAGAGATATTGTATTTAAGTG
CCTAGCTCGATACATAAACGGGTCTCTCTGGTTAGACCAGATCTGAGCCTGGGAGCTCTCTGGCTAACTA
GGGAACCCACTGCTTAAGCCTCAATAAAGCTTGCCTTGAGTGCTTCAAGTAGTGTGTGCCCGTCTGTTGT
GTGACTCTGGTAACTAGAGATCCCTCAGACCCTTTTAGTCAGTGTGGAAAATCTCTAGCAGTGGCGCCCG
AACAGGGACTTGAAAGCGAAAGGGAAACCAGAGGAGCTCTCTCGACGCAGGACTCGGCTTGCTGAAGCGC
GCACGGCAAGAGGCGAGGGGCGGCGACTGGTGAGTACGCCAAAAATTTTGACTAGCGGAGGCTAGAAGGA
GAGAGATGGGTGCGAGAGCGTCAGTATTAAGCGGGGGAGAATTAGATCGCGATGGGAAAAAATTCGGTTA
AGGCCAGGGGGAAAGAAAAAATATAAATTAAAACATATAGTATGGGCAAGCAGGGAGCTAGAACGATTCG
CAGTTAATCCTGGCCTGTTAGAAACATCAGAAGGCTGTAGACAAATACTGGGACAGCTACAACCATCCCT
TCAGACAGGATCAGAAGAACTTAGATCATTATATAATACAGTAGCAACCCTCTATTGTGTGCATCAAAGG
ATAGAGATAAAAGACACCAAGGAAGCTTTAGACAAGATAGAGGAAGAGCAAAACAAAAGTAAGACCACCG
CACAGCAAGCGGCCGCTGATCTTCAGACCTGGAGGAGGAGATATGAGGGACAATTGGAGAAGTGAATTAT
ATAAATATAAAGTAGTAAAAATTGAACCATTAGGAGTAGCACCCACCAAGGCAAAGAGAAGAGTGGTGCA
GAGAGAAAAAAGAGCAGTGGGAATAGGAGCTTTGTTCCTTGGGTTCTTGGGAGCAGCAGGAAGCACTATG
GGCGCAGCGTCAATGACGCTGACGGTACAGGCCAGACAATTATTGTCTGGTATAGTGCAGCAGCAGAACA
ATTTGCTGAGGGCTATTGAGGCGCAACAGCATCTGTTGCAACTCACAGTCTGGGGCATCAAGCAGCTCCA
GGCAAGAATCCTGGCTGTGGAAAGATACCTAAAGGATCAACAGCTCCTGGGGATTTGGGGTTGCTCTGGA
AAACTCATTTGCACCACTGCTGTGCCTTGGAATGCTAGTTGGAGTAATAAATCTCTGGAACAGATTTGGA
ATCACACGACCTGGATGGAGTGGGACAGAGAAATTAACAATTACACAAGCTTAATACACTCCTTAATTGA
AGAATCGCAAAACCAGCAAGAAAAGAATGAACAAGAATTATTGGAATTAGATAAATGGGCAAGTTTGTGG
AATTGGTTTAACATAACAAATTGGCTGTGGTATATAAAATTATTCATAATGATAGTAGGAGGCTTGGTAG
GTTTAAGAATAGTTTTTGCTGTACTTTCTATAGTGAATAGAGTTAGGCAGGGATATTCACCATTATCGTT
TCAGACCCACCTCCCAACCCCGAGGGGACCCGACAGGCCCGAAGGAATAGAAGAAGAAGGTGGAGAGAGA
GACAGAGACAGATCCATTCGATTAGTGAACGGATCTCGACGGTATCGCTAGCTTTTAAAAGAAAAGGGGG
GATTGGGGGGTACAGTGCAGGGGAAAGAATAGTAGACATAATAGCAACAGACATACAAACTAAAGAATTA
CAAAAACAAATTACAAAAATTCAAAATTTTACTAGTGATTATCGGATCAACTTTGTATAGAAAAGTTGGG
TACCGAGCTCGACTTTCACTTTTCTCTATCACTGATAGGGAGTGGTAAACTCGACTTTCACTTTTCTCTA
TCACTGATAGGGAGTGGTAAACTCGACTTTCACTTTTCTCTATCACTGATAGGGAGTGGTAAACTCGACT
TTCACTTTTCTCTATCACTGATAGGGAGTGGTAAACTCGACTTTCACTTTTCTCTATCACTGATAGGGAG
TGGTAAACTCGACTTTCACTTTTCTCTATCACTGATAGGGAGTGGTAAACTCGACTTTCACTTTTCTCTA
TCACTGATAGGGAGTGGTAAACTCGACCTATATAAGCAGAGCTCGTTTAGTGAACCGTCAGATCGCCTGG
AGACGCCATCCACGCTGTTTTGACCTCCATAGAAGACACCGGGACCGATCCAGCCTCCGCGGCCCCGAAT
TGCAAGTTTGTACAAAAAAGCAGGCTGCCACCGGTACCGGGCCCCCCCTCGAGGTCGACGGTATCGATAA
GCTTGATATCGAATTCCTGCAGCCCGGGGGATCCACTAGTTCTAGAGCGGCCGCCACCGCGGTGGAGCTC
GGAAGCGGAGAGGGCAGGGGAAGTCTTCTAACATGCGGGGACGTGGAGGAAAATCCCGGCCCCATGGTGA
GCAAGGGCGAGGAGCTGTTCACCGGGGTGGTGCCCATCCTGGTCGAGCTGGACGGCGACGTAAACGGCCA
CAAGTTCAGCGTGTCCGGCGAGGGCGAGGGCGATGCCACCTACGGCAAGCTGACCCTGAAGTTCATCTGC
ACCACCGGCAAGCTGCCCGTGCCCTGGCCCACCCTCGTGACCACCCTGACCTACGGCGTGCAGTGCTTCA
GCCGCTACCCCGACCACATGAAGCAGCACGACTTCTTCAAGTCCGCCATGCCCGAAGGCTACGTCCAGGA
GCGCACCATCTTCTTCAAGGACGACGGCAACTACAAGACCCGCGCCGAGGTGAAGTTCGAGGGCGACACC
CTGGTGAACCGCATCGAGCTGAAGGGCATCGACTTCAAGGAGGACGGCAACATCCTGGGGCACAAGCTGG
AGTACAACTACAACAGCCACAACGTCTATATCATGGCCGACAAGCAGAAGAACGGCATCAAGGTGAACTT
CAAGATCCGCCACAACATCGAGGACGGCAGCGTGCAGCTCGCCGACCACTACCAGCAGAACACCCCCATC
GGCGACGGCCCCGTGCTGCTGCCCGACAACCACTACCTGAGCACCCAGTCCGCCCTGAGCAAAGACCCCA
ACGAGAAGCGCGATCACATGGTCCTGCTGGAGTTCGTGACCGCCGCCGGGATCACTCTCGGCATGGACGA
GCTGTACAAGTAAACCCAGCTTTCTTGTACAAAGTGGTGATAATCGAATTCCGATAATCAACCTCTGGAT
TACAAAATTTGTGAAAGATTGACTGGTATTCTTAACTATGTTGCTCCTTTTACGCTATGTGGATACGCTG
CTTTAATGCCTTTGTATCATGCTATTGCTTCCCGTATGGCTTTCATTTTCTCCTCCTTGTATAAATCCTG
GTTGCTGTCTCTTTATGAGGAGTTGTGGCCCGTTGTCAGGCAACGTGGCGTGGTGTGCACTGTGTTTGCT
GACGCAACCCCCACTGGTTGGGGCATTGCCACCACCTGTCAGCTCCTTTCCGGGACTTTCGCTTTCCCCC
TCCCTATTGCCACGGCGGAACTCATCGCCGCCTGCCTTGCCCGCTGCTGGACAGGGGCTCGGCTGTTGGG
CACTGACAATTCCGTGGTGTTGTCGGGGAAGCTGACGTCCTTTCCATGGCTGCTCGCCTGTGTTGCCACC
TGGATTCTGCGCGGGACGTCCTTCTGCTACGTCCCTTCGGCCCTCAATCCAGCGGACCTTCCTTCCCGCG
GCCTGCTGCCGGCTCTGCGGCCTCTTCCGCGTCTTCGCCTTCGCCCTCAGACGAGTCGGATCTCCCTTTG
GGCCGCCTCCCCGCATCGGGAATTCCCGCGGTTCGAATTCTACCGGGTAGGGGAGGCGCTTTTCCCAAGG
CAGTCTGGAGCATGCGCTTTAGCAGCCCCGCTGGGCACTTGGCGCTACACAAGTGGCCTCTGGCCTCGCA
CACATTCCACATCCACCGGTAGGCGCCAACCGGCTCCGTTCTTTGGTGGCCCCTTCGCGCCACCTTCTAC
TCCTCCCCTAGTCAGGAAGTTCCCCCCCGCCCCGCAGCTCGCGTCGTGCAGGACGTGACAAATGGAAGTA
GCACGTCTCACTAGTCTCGTGCAGATGGACAGCACCGCTGAGCAATGGAAGCGGGTAGGCCTTTGGGGCA
GCGGCCAATAGCAGCTTTGCTCCTTCGCTTTCTGGGCTCAGAGGCTGGGAAGGGGTGGGTCCGGGGGCGG
GCTCAGGGGCGGGCTCAGGGGCGGGGCGGGCGCCCGAAGGTCCTCCGGAGGCCCGGCATTCTGCACGCTT
CAAAAGCGCACGTCTGCCGCGCTGTTCTCCTCTTCCTCATCTCCGGGCCTTTCGACCTCACGTGGCCACC
ATGAAAAAGCCTGAACTCACCGCGACGTCTGTCGAGAAGTTTCTGATCGAAAAGTTCGACAGCGTCTCCG
ACCTGATGCAGCTCTCGGAGGGCGAAGAATCTCGTGCTTTCAGCTTCGATGTAGGAGGGCGTGGATATGT
CCTGCGGGTAAATAGCTGCGCCGATGGTTTCTACAAAGATCGTTATGTTTATCGGCACTTTGCATCGGCC
GCGCTCCCGATTCCGGAAGTGCTTGACATTGGGGAATTTAGCGAGAGCCTGACCTATTGCATCTCCCGCC
GTGCACAGGGTGTCACGTTGCAAGACCTGCCTGAAACCGAACTGCCCGCTGTTCTGCAGCCGGTCGCGGA
GGCCATGGATGCGATCGCTGCGGCCGATCTTAGCCAGACGAGCGGGTTCGGCCCATTCGGACCGCAAGGA
ATCGGTCAATACACTACATGGCGTGATTTCATATGCGCGATTGCTGATCCCCATGTGTATCACTGGCAAA
CTGTGATGGACGACACCGTCAGTGCGTCCGTCGCGCAGGCTCTCGATGAGCTGATGCTTTGGGCCGAGGA
CTGCCCCGAAGTCCGGCACCTCGTGCACGCGGATTTCGGCTCCAACAATGTCCTGACGGACAATGGCCGC
ATAACAGCGGTCATTGACTGGAGCGAGGCGATGTTCGGGGATTCCCAATACGAGGTCGCCAACATCTTCT
TCTGGAGGCCGTGGTTGGCTTGTATGGAGCAGCAGACGCGCTACTTCGAGCGGAGGCATCCGGAGCTTGC
AGGATCGCCGCGGCTCCGGGCGTATATGCTCCGCATTGGTCTTGACCAACTCTATCAGAGCTTGGTTGAC
GGCAATTTCGATGATGCAGCTTGGGCGCAGGGTCGATGCGACGCAATCGTCCGATCCGGAGCCGGGACTG
TCGGGCGTACACAAATCGCCCGCAGAAGCGCGGCCGTCTGGACCGATGGCTGTGTAGAAGTACTCGCCGA
TAGTGGAAACCGACGCCCCAGCACTCGTCCGAGGGCAAAGGAATAGGGTACCTTTAAGACCAATGACTTA
CAAGGCAGCTGTAGATCTTAGCCACTTTTTAAAAGAAAAGGGGGGACTGGAAGGGCTAATTCACTCCCAA
CGAAGACAAGATCTGCTTTTTGCTTGTACTGGGTCTCTCTGGTTAGACCAGATCTGAGCCTGGGAGCTCT
CTGGCTAACTAGGGAACCCACTGCTTAAGCCTCAATAAAGCTTGCCTTGAGTGCTTCAAGTAGTGTGTGC
CCGTCTGTTGTGTGACTCTGGTAACTAGAGATCCCTCAGACCCTTTTAGTCAGTGTGGAAAATCTCTAGC
AGTAGTAGTTCATGTCATCTTATTATTCAGTATTTATAACTTGCAAAGAAATGAATATCAGAGAGTGAGA
GGAACTTGTTTATTGCAGCTTATAATGGTTACAAATAAAGCAATAGCATCACAAATTTCACAAATAAAGC
ATTTTTTTCACTGCATTCTAGTTGTGGTTTGTCCAAACTCATCAATGTATCTTATCATGTCTGGCTCTAG
CTATCCCGCCCCTAACTCCGCCCATCCCGCCCCTAACTCCGCCCAGTTCCGCCCATTCTCCGCCCCATGG
CTGACTAATTTTTTTTATTTATGCAGAGGCCGAGGCCGCCTCGGCCTCTGAGCTATTCCAGAAGTAGTGA
GGAGGCTTTTTTGGAGGCCTAGGGACGTACCCAATTCGCCCTATAGTGAGTCGTATTACGCGCGCTCACT
GGCCGTCGTTTTACAACGTCGTGACTGGGAAAACCCTGGCGTTACCCAACTTAATCGCCTTGCAGCACAT
CCCCCTTTCGCCAGCTGGCGTAATAGCGAAGAGGCCCGCACCGATCGCCCTTCCCAACAGTTGCGCAGCC
TGAATGGCGAATGGG
[124 nt withheld, positions 6386-6509]
C
[91 nt withheld, positions 6511-6601]
A
[49 nt withheld, positions 6603-6651]
CCTTTGACGTTGGAGTCCACGTTCTTT
[37 nt withheld, positions 6679-6715]
ACCCTATCTCGGTCTATTCTTTTGATTTATAAGGGATTTTGCCGATTTCGGCCTATTGGTTAAAAAATGA
GCTGATTTAACAAAAATTTAACGCGAATTTTAACAAAATATTAACGCTTACAATTTAGGTGGCACTTTTC
GGGGAAATGTGCGCGGAACCCCTATTTGTTTATTTTTCTAAATACATTCAAATATGTATCCGCTCATGAG
ACAATAACCCTGATAAATGCTTCAATAATATTGAAAAAGGAAGAGTATGAGTATTCAACATTTCCGTGTC
GCCCTTATTCCCTTTTTTGCGGCATTTTGCCTTCCTGTTTTTGCTCACCCAGAAACGCTGGTGAAAGTAA
AAGATGCTGAAGATCAGTTGGGTGCACGAGTGGGTTACATCGAACTGGATCTCAACAGCGGTAAGATCCT
TGAGAGTTTTCGCCCCGAAGAACGTTTTCCAATGATGAGCACTTTTAAAGTTCTGCTATGTGGCGCGGTA
TTATCCCGTATTGACGCCGGGCAAGAGCAACTCGGTCGCCGCATACACTATTCTCAGAATGACTTGGTTG
AGTACTCACCAGTCACAGAAAAGCATCTTACGGATGGCATGACAGTAAGAGAATTATGCAGTGCTGCCAT
AACCATGAGTGATAACACTGCGGCCAACTTACTTCTGACAACGATCGGAGGACCGAAGGAGCTAACCGCT
TTTTTGCACAACATGGGGGATCATGTAACTCGCCTTGATCGTTGGGAACCGGAGCTGAATGAAGCCATAC
CAAACGACGAGCGTGACACCACGATGCCTGTAGCAATGGCAACAACGTTGCGCAAACTATTAACTGGCGA
ACTACTTACTCTAGCTTCCCGGCAACAATTAATAGACTGGATGGAGGCGGATAAAGTTGCAGGACCACTT
CTGCGCTCGGCCCTTCCGGCTGGCTGGTTTATTGCTGATAAATCTGGAGCCGGTGAGCGTGGGTCTCGCG
GTATCATTGCAGCACTGGGGCCAGATGGTAAGCCCTCCCGTATCGTAGTTATCTACACGACGGGGAGTCA
GGCAACTATGGATGAACGAAATAGACAGATCGCTGAGATAGGTGCCTCACTGATTAAGCATTGGTAACTG
TCAGACCAAGTTTACTCATATATACTTTAGATTGATTTAAAACTTCATTTTTAATTTAAAAGGATCTAGG
TGAAGATCCTTTTTGATAATCTCATGACCAAAATCCCTTAACGTGAGTTTTCGTTCCACTGAGCGTCAGA
CCCCGTAGAAAAGATCAAAGGATCTTCTTGAGATCCTTTTTTTCTGCGCGTAATCTGCTGCTTGCAAACA
AAAAAACCACCGCTACCAGCGGTGGTTTGTTTGCCGGATCAAGAGCTACCAACTCTTTTTCCGAAGGTAA
CTGGCTTCAGCAGAGCGCAGATACCAAATACTGTTCTTCTAGTGTAGCCGTAGTTAGGCCACCACTTCAA
GAACTCTGTAGCACCGCCTACATACCTCGCTCTGCTAATCCTGTTACCAGTGGCTGCTGCCAGTGGCGAT
AAGTCGTGTCTTACCGGGTTGGACTCAAGACGATAGTTACCGGATAAGGCGCAGCGGTCGGGCTGAACGG
GGGGTTCGTGCACACAGCCCAGCTTGGAGCGAACGACCTACACCGAACTGAGATACCTACAGCGTGAGCT
ATGAGAAAGCGCCACGCTTCCCGAAGAGAGAAAGGCGGACAGGTATCCGGTAAGCGGCAGGGTCGGAACA
GGAGAGCGCACGAGGGAGCTTCCAGGGGGAAACGCCTGGTATCTTTATAGTCCTGTCGGGTTTCGCCACC
TCTGACTTGAGCGTCGATTTTTGTGATGCTCGTCAGGGGGGCGGAGCCTATGGAAAAACGCCAGCAACGC
GGCCTTTTTACGGTTCCTGGCCTTTTGCTGGCCTTTTGCTCACATGTTCTTTCCTGCGTTATCCCCTGAT
TCTGTGGATAACCGTATTACCGCCTTTGAGTGAGCTGATACCGCTCGCCGCAGCCGAACGACCGAGCGCA
GCGAGTCAGTGAGCGAGGAAGCGGAAGAGCGCCCAATACGCAAACCGCCTCTCCCCGCGCGTTGGCCGAT
TCATTAATGCAGCTGGCACGACAGGTTTCCCGACTGGAAAGCGGGCAGTGAGCGCAACGCAATTAATGTG
AGTTAGCTCACTCATTAGGCACCCCAGGCTTTACACTTTATGCTTCCGGCTCGTATGTTGTGTGGAATTG
TGAGCGGATAACAATTTCACACAGGAAACAGCTATGACCATGATTACGCCAAGCGCGCAATTAACCCTCA
CTAAAGGGAACAAAAGCTGGAGCTGCAAGCTT
